>Addgene plasmid #127532 | INCTbiosyn-pAct-AtINT7 | addgene full sequence | sequence record 250849 | Addgene NGS Result
CGCCTATATAAATTCATATATTTTCCTCTCCGCTTTGAATTGTCTCGTTGTCCTCCTCACTTTCATCAGC
CGTTTTGAATCTCCGGCGACTTGACAGAGAAGAACAAGGAAGAAGACTAAGAGAGAAAGTAAGAGATAAT
CCAGGAGATTCATTCTCCGTTTTGAATCTTCCTCAATCTCATCTTCTTCCGCTCTTTCTTTCCAAGGTAA
TAGGAACTTTCTGGATCTACTTTATTTGCTGGATCTCGATCTTGTTTTCTCAATTTCCTTGAGATCTGGA
ATTCGTTTAATTTGGATCTGTGAACCTCCACTAAATCTTTTGGTTTTACTAGAATCGATCTAAGTTGACC
GATCAGTTAGCTCGATTATAGCTACCAGAATTTGGCTTGACCTTGATGGAGAGATCCATGTTCATGTTAC
CTGGGAAATGATTTGTATATGTGAATTGAAATCTGAACTGTTGAAGTTAGATTGAATCTGAACACTGTCA
ATGTTAGATTGAATCTGAACACTGTTTAAGGTTAGATGAAGTTTGTGTATAGATTCTTCGAAACTTTAGG
ATTTGTAGTGTCGTACGTTGAACAGAAAGCTATTTCTGATTCAATCAGGGTTTATTTGACTGTATTGAAC
TCTTTTTGTGTGTTTGCAGCTCATAAAAAATGAAGGTAGCGATCTATGTCCGTGTGTCAACTGATGAGCA
GGCCAAGGAAGGATTTTCCATCCCAGCGCAGAGAGAAAGATTAAGGGCATTTTGTGCCTCACAAGGCTGG
GAGATCGTACAGGAGTATATCGAAGAGGGGTGGTCTGCGAAGGATTTGGACAGACCTCAGATGCAGAGAC
TGCTTAAGGATATAAAAAAAGGTAACATCGACATTGTCCTCGTATACAGGTTGGATAGGCTAACTAGGTC
CGTTCTGGATCTTTATCTGCTCCTGCAAACATTTGAGAAGTACAACGTGGCTTTTCGTAGTGCTACGGAG
GTATACGATACGTCAACTGCAATGGGCCGTTTATTCATTACCTTAGTGGCCGCTCTGGCACAATGGGAGC
GTGAAAACCTGGCAGAGAGGGTAAAATTTGGAATTGAACAGATGATTGACGAGGGCAAGAAGCCCGGAGG
TCACAGTCCCTACGGTTATAAATTTGATAAGGACTTCAACTGTACTATAATCGAGGAGGAAGCTGATGTC
GTGCGTATGATTTACAGGATGTACTGCGATGGATATGGCTACCGTAGTATCGCCGACCGACTTAATGAGT
TGATGGTCAAACCCAGGATAGCCAAGGAATGGAATCATAATTCCGTTCGAGATATTCTTACAAACGATAT
TTATATAGGTACATACAGGTGGGGTGATAAAGTAGTCCCCAATAATCATCCGCCAATAATCTCCGAAACT
TTGTTCAAAAAAGCACAGAAGGAAAAAGAAAAGCGTGGCGTTGACCGAAAGCGAGTCGGAAAGTTTCTTT
TTACAGGACTGTTGCAATGCGGGAATTGCGGGGGACACAAGATGCAAGGGCACTTCGATAAGCGTGAGCA
AAAGACTTATTACCGTTGTACTAAATGCCACCGTATCACAAACGAGAAGAACATACTAGAGCCACTTCTT
GACGAGATACAGTTGTTAATTACGAGTAAAGAGTACTTTATGAGTAAATTTAGCGACAGATACGATCAAC
AGGAGGTTGTAGACGTGAGCGCGCTGACTAAAGAACTGGAGAAGATAAAGAGGCAGAAGGAGAAGTGGTA
CGATTTGTATATGGACGATCGAAATCCGATCCCCAAGGAAGAGCTATTTGCCAAAATAAACGAATTGAAC
AAGAAAGAAGAGGAGATATATAGTAAGCTAAGTGAAGTGGAAGAAGATAAAGAACCGGTAGAAGAGAAGT
ACAACCGTCTCTCCAAAATGATTGATTTTAAACAACAGTTCGAACAAGCAAATGATTTCACAAAAAAGGA
ACTTTTGTTCTCTATCTTCGAAAAGATTGTAATCTATAGAGAGAAAGGGAAATTAAAGAAGATCACACTA
GATTATACTTTGAAGTAAGAATTTCCCCGATCGTTCAAACATTTGGCAATAAAGTTTCTTAAGATTGAAT
CCTGTTGCCGGTCTTGCGATGATTATCATATAATTTCTGTTGAATTACGTTAAGCATGTAATATTTAACA
TGTAATGCATGACGTTATTTATGAGATGGGTTTTTATGATTAGAGTCCCGCAATTATACATTTAATACGC
GATAGAAAACAAAATATCGCGCGCAAACTTGGATAAATTATCGCGCGCGGTGTCATCTATGAGGACTAGA
TCGATCCTCGAGGTTCCCTTTAGTGAGGGTTAATTGCGAGCTTGGCGTAATCATGGTCATCCGGCAAAAA
AGGGCAAGGTGTCACCACCCTGCCCTTTTTCTTTAAAACCGAAAAGATTACTTCGCGTTATGCAGGCTTC
CTCGCTCACTGACTCGCTGCGCTCGGTCGTTCGGCTGCGGCGAGCGGTATCAGCTCACTCAAAGGCGGTA
ATCTCGAGTCCCGTCAAGTCAGCGTAATGCTCTGCCAGTGTTACAACCAATTAACCAATTCTGATTAGAA
AAACTCATCGAGCATCAAATGAAACTGCAATTTATTCATATCAGGATTATCAATACCATATTTTTGAAAA
AGCCGTTTCTGTAATGAAGGAGAAAACTCACCGAGGCAGTTCCATAGGATGGCAAGATCCTGGTATCGGT
CTGCGATTCCGACTCGTCCAACATCAATACAACCTATTAATTTCCCCTCGTCAAAAATAAGGTTATCAAG
TGAGAAATCACCATGAGTGACGACTGAATCCGGTGAGAATGGCAAAAGCTTATGCATTTCTTTCCAGACT
TGTTCAACAGGCCAGCCATTACGCTCGTCATCAAAATCACTCGCATCAACCAAACCGTTATTCATTCGTG
ATTGCGCCTGAGCGAGACGAAATACGCGATCGCTGTTAAAAGGACAATTACAAACAGGAATCGAATGCAA
CCGGCGCAGGAACACTGCCAGCGCATCAACAATATTTTCACCTGAATCAGGATATTCTTCTAATACCTGG
AATGCTGTTTTCCCGGGGATCGCAGTGGTGAGTAACCATGCATCATCAGGAGTACGGATAAAATGCTTGA
TGGTCGGAAGAGGCATAAATTCCGTCAGCCAGTTTAGTCTGACCATCTCATCTGTAACATCATTGGCAAC
GCTACCTTTGCCATGTTTCAGAAACAACTCTGGCGCATCGGGCTTCCCATACAATCGATAGATTGTCGCA
CCTGATTGCCCGACATTATCGCGAGCCCATTTATACCCATATAAATCAGCATCCATGTTGGAATTTAATC
GCGGCCTGGAGCAAGACGTTTCCCGTTGAATATGGCTCATAACACCCCTTGTATTACTGTTTATGTAAGC
AGACAGTTTTATTGTTCATGATGATATATTTTTATCTTGTGCAATGTAACATCAGAGATTTTGAGACACA
ACGTGGCTTTGTTGAATAAATCGAACTTTTGCTGAGTTGAAGGATCAGATCACGCATCTTCCCGACAACG
CAGACCGTTCCGTGGCAAAGCAAAAGTTCAAAATCACCAACTGGTCCACCTACAACAAAGCTCTCATCAA
CCGTGGCTCCCTCACTTTCTGGCTGGATGATGGGGCGATTCAGGCCTGGTATGAGTCAGCAACACCTTCT
TCACGAGGCAGACCTCAGCGCTAGCGGAGTGTATACTGGCTTACTATGTTGGCACTGATGAGGGTGTCAG
TGAAGTGCTTCATGTGGCAGGAGAAAAAAGGCTGCACCGGTGCGTCAGCAGAATATGTGATACAGGATAT
ATTCCGCTTCCTCGCTCACTGACTCGCTACGCTCGGTCGTTCGACTGCGGCGAGCGGAAATGGCTTACGA
ACGGGGCGGAGATTTCCTGGAAGATGCCAGGAAGATACTTAACAGGGAAGTGAGAGGGCCGCGGCAAAGC
CGTTTTTCCATAGGCTCCGCCCCCCTGACAAGCATCACGAAATCTGACGCTCAAATCAGTGGTGGCGAAA
CCCGACAGGACTATAAAGATACCAGGCGTTTCCCCCTGGCGGCTCCCTCGTGCGCTCTCCTGTTCCTGCC
TTTCGGTTTACCGGTGTCATTCCGCTGTTATGGCCGCGTTTGTCTCATTCCACGCCTGACACTCAGTTCC
GGGTAGGCAGTTCGCTCCAAGCTGGACTGTATGCACGAACCCCCCGTTCAGTCCGACCGCTGCGCCTTAT
CCGGTAACTATCGTCTTGAGTCCAACCCGGAAAGACATGCAAAAGCACCACTGGCAGCAGCCACTGGTAA
TTGATTTAGAGGAGTTAGTCTTGAAGTCATGCGCCGGTTAAGGCTAAACTGAAAGGACAAGTTTTGGTGA
CTGCGCTCCTCCAAGCCAGTTACCTCGGTTCAAAGAGTTGGTAGCTCAGAGAACCTTCGAAAAACCGCCC
TGCAAGGCGGTTTTTTCGTTTTCAGAGCAAGAGATTACGCGCAGACCAAAACGATCTCAAGAAGATCATC
TTATTAAGGGGTCTGACGCTCAGTGGAACGAAAACTCACGTTAAGGGATTTTGGTCATGAGATTATCAAA
AAGGATCTTCACCTAGATCCTTTTAAATTAAAAATGAAGTTTTAAATCAATCTAAAGTATATATGAGTAA
ACTTGGTCTGACAGTTACCAATGCTTAATCAGTGAGGCACCTATCTCAGCGATCTGTCTATTTCGTTCAT
CCATAGTTGCCTGACTCCCCGTCGTGTAGATAACTACGATACGGGAGGGCTTACCATCTGGCCCCAGTGC
TGCAATGATACCGCGAGACCCACGCTCACCGGCTCCAGATTTATCAGCAATAAACCAGCCAGCCGGAAGG
GCCGAGCGCAGAAGTGGTCCTGCAACTTTATCCGCCTCCATCCAGTCTATTCCATGGTGCCACCTGACGT
CTAAGAAACCATTATTATCATGACATTAACCTATAAAAATAGGCGTATCACGAGGCAGAATTTCAGATAA
AAAAAATCCTTAGCTTTCGCTAAGGATGATTTCTGCGTTGTAAAACGACGGCCAGTGAATTGTAATACGA
CTCACTATAGGGCGACCCGGGGATAAAATTTAGAACGAACTTAATTATGATCTCAAATACATTGATACAT
ATCTCATCTAGATCTAGGTTATCATTATGTAAGAAAGTTTTGACGAATATGGCACGACAAAATGGCTAGA
CTCGATGTAATTGGTATCTCAACTCAACATTATACTTATACCAAACATTAGTTAGACAAAATTTAAACAA
CTATTTTTTATGTATGCAAGAGTCAGCATATGTATAATTGATTCAGAATCGTTTTGACGAGTTCGGATGT
AGTAGTAGCCATTATTTAATGTACATACTAATCGTGAATAGTGAATATGATGAAACATTGTATCTTATTG
TATAAATATCCATAAACACATCATGAAAGACACTTTCTTTCACGGTCTGAATTAATTATGATACAATTCT
AATAGAAAACGAATTAAATTACGTTGAATTGTATGAAATCTAATTGAACAAGCCAACCACGACGACGACT
AACGTTGCCTGGATTGACTCGGTTTAAGTTAACCACTAAAAAAACGGAGCTGTCATGTAACACGCGGATC
GAGCAGGTCACAGTCATGAAGCCATCAAAGCAAAAGAACTAATCCAAGGGCTGAGATGATTAATTAGTTT
AAAAATTAGTTAACACGAGGGAAAAGGCTGTCTGACAGCCAGGTCACGTTATCTTTACCTGTGGTCGAAA
TGATTCGTGTCTGTCGATTTTAATTATTTTTTTGAAAGGCCGAAAATAAAGTTGTAAGAGATAAACC
Features (pLannotate 1.2.2; 12 found; start..end, strand, type, name):
    666..863     +  CDS            YIM3_BPPH1 (fragment): Protein inferred from homology: Swiss-Prot protein existence level 3. From Bacillus phage phi105 (Bacteriophage phi-105).
   2059..2301    +  terminator     NOS terminator: nopaline synthase terminator and poly(A) signal
   2327..2345    -  promoter       T3 promoter: promoter for bacteriophage T3 RNA polymerase
   2370..2427    +  terminator     his operon terminator: This putative transcriptin terminator from the E. coli his operon has a 2-bp deletion introduced during synthesis. Its efficiency has not been determined.
   2585..3400    -  CDS            KanR: aminoglycoside phosphotransferase; aph(3')-Ia; confers resistance to kanamycin in bacteria or G418 (Geneticin®) in eukaryotes
   3727..3753    +  misc_feature   bom (fragment): basis of mobility region from pBR322
   3852..3907    -  rep_origin     RSF ori (fragment): Plasmids containing the RSF 1030 origin of replication can be propagated in E. coli cells that contain additional plasmids with compatible origins.
   3995..4540    -  rep_origin     p15A ori: Plasmids containing the medium-copy-number p15A origin of replication can be propagated in E. coli cells that contain a second plasmid with the ColE1 origin.
   4706..4951    -  CDS            bla(M) (fragment): β-lactamase lacking the signal sequence; bla(M); allows cytosolic expression of β-lactamase
   5030..5073    -  terminator     bacterial terminator: putative bacterial transcription terminator
   5076..5100    -  CDS            lacZα (fragment): LacZα fragment of β-galactosidase; lacZ fragment
   5103..5121    +  promoter       T7 promoter: promoter for bacteriophage T7 RNA polymerase
