[The description below was written by a language model from this plasmid's Addgene catalogue record and pLannotate feature annotations shown in this document.]
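Description:
INCTbiosyn-pAct-AtINT7 is a plant expression plasmid built on the pSB3K3 backbone, carrying a synthetic cassette for the serine recombinase Integrase 7 with its coding sequence codon-optimized for Arabidopsis thaliana. It is maintained in E. coli through a p15A origin of replication, consistent with the low copy number noted in the catalogue entry, and is selected with kanamycin via an aph(3')-Ia (KanR) gene. The sequenced record is 5,877 nt, of which the insert is listed as about 3.1 kb.

According to the depositor, the whole insert (promoter, coding sequence and terminator) was synthesized as one unit and placed in the backbone: an Actin 2 promoter drives the integrase, and a nopaline synthase (NOS) terminator supplies the polyadenylation signal. The automated feature table identifies the NOS terminator but annotates neither the Actin 2 promoter nor the integrase open reading frame. Its only call in that region is a short fragment with homology to a Bacillus phage phi105 protein, which probably reflects the phage ancestry of the integrase rather than a separate feature. T7 and T3 promoters flank the insert region, bacterial transcription terminators insulate it from the backbone, and the small bla, lacZα, bom and RSF ori fragments appear to be backbone remnants with no evident function.

The plasmid supplies Integrase 7 in plant cells. The associated work describes genetic switches for eukaryotic cells controlled by serine integrases, in which an integrase recombines its attachment sites to switch a target DNA element. The record contains no such sites, so a target construct would presumably be provided separately.
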