Addgene plasmid #127532: INCTbiosyn-pAct-AtINT7
Purpose: Plasmid encodes A. thaliana codon optimized Integrase 7.
Depositing lab: Martin Bonamino. Depositing organization: Instituto Nacional de Cancer (INCA). Publication: Genetic switches designed for eukaryotic cells and controlled by serine integrases. Gomide MS, Sales TT, Barros LRC, Limia CG, de Oliveira MA, Florentino LH, Barros LMG, Robledo ML, Jose GPC, Almeida MSM, Lima RN, Rehen SK, Lacorte C, Melo EO, Murad AM, Bonamino MH, Coelho CM, Rech E. Commun Biol. 2020 May 22;3(1):255. doi: 10.1038/s42003-020-0971-8. PubMed 32444777.
Backbone
  Vector backbone: pSB3K3
  Vector type: Plant Expression
Growth in bacteria
  Bacterial resistance: Kanamycin, 50 μg/mL
  Growth temperature: 37°C
  Growth strain: DH5alpha
  Copy number: Low Copy
Gene/Insert
  Gene/Insert name: Integrase 7 coding sequence codon optimized for A. thaliana expression. (alt name: integrase 7 Expression vector)
  Insert size (bp): 3056
  Cloning method: Unknown
Terms and licenses: Academic/Nonprofit Terms; Industry Terms: Not Available to Industry
Depositor comments: The whole insert (promoter, CDS and terminator) was synthesized and cloned into backbone plasmid. The Actin 2 promoter came from Aragao, F. J. L., et al. Plant Science 168, 1227-1233 (2005) and the NOS terminator sequence from pBI426 plasmid of Datla, R.S., et al. Gene 101, 239-246 (1991). The original integrase 7 coding sequence (before A. thaliana codon optimization) was obtained from Yang, L. et al. Nat. Methods 11, 1261-1266 (2014).
How to cite: INCTbiosyn-pAct-AtINT7 was a gift from Martin Bonamino (Addgene plasmid # 127532 ; http://n2t.net/addgene:127532 ; RRID:Addgene_127532)
